>Addgene plasmid #235864 | pME_Cp_0_3IEE_013_rpl2-rps19_IEE_Cr | addgene full sequence | sequence record 471463 | Addgene NGS Result
TTTGAATTTTATAATAATGGCTAAAGCTGTATTTATAAAAATAAAAGTAGGTAATATTTTCTATTCATGT
TTAACAATTGTCTATTTTAAGTACATATGAGCTTTTTAAATTCCACATTAAATTGAAATTTATTGGAATT
TTTCCAACATATGACCATTATAGTGGTTTACCCAATATAGAGTTAAGATATATAAACTCTAAGGATAAAC
AAAACGAACCAATCAGTTGAAACAAATGTTTATCTGAAACTGGTTGTTTTTAGCGACTTTAGACTTACTA
AGTCCCGATATCTATAAAGTTTAAACAAACAATTAACGTTAAAAATTTATCAACCAAAACTTTATTATTT
CTAGAATTTTTTTAATATTGTAAAATTTAAGCAAGTGGCCATACTTATGCTTACTGCTATTTTACGTCCC
TTTACAGGACAAATTTATTTATTGTCCCCGAGAAAGAATAAATTTTAGTGGACGTCAGTGGCAGTTGCCT
GCCAACTGCCGATATTTATATACTATTTATTTATTGTACCACTGCCACTAATATTTATATTCCCGTAAGG
GGACGTCCTCCTTCCCCTTCGGGCAAGTAAACTTAGGAGTATGTAAACCTGCTAGCGCAGCAAATAAATT
TTATTCTAAGTTTACTTGCCCGAAGGGGAAGGAGGCAGTTGCCTGCCAACAAATTTATTTATTGTCCCGT
AAGGGGAAGGGGGTAAATAAATAGCCAAAAGAGGCCACTTGTTTTAATTGACCTATCTTTAATTAGAGTA
CGAGACCACTCATCGCTCTAGAAGCGGCCGCGAATTCCAGAAATCATCCTTAGCGAAAGCTAAGGATTTT
TTTTATCTGAAATTCTGCCTCGTGATACGCCTATTTTTATAGGTTAATGTCATGATAATAATGGTTTCTT
AGACGTCAGGTGGCACTCGAGTTGATCGGGCACGTAAGAGGTTCCAACTTTCACCATAATGAAATAAGAT
CACTACCGGGCGTATTTTTTGAGTTATCGAGATTTTCAGGAGCTAAGGAAGCTAAAATGGAGAAAAAAAT
CACTGGATATACCACCGTTGATATATCCCAATGGCATCGTAAAGAACATTTTGAGGCATTTCAGTCAGTT
GCTCAATGTACCTATAACCAGACCGTTCAGCTGGATATTACGGCCTTTTTAAAGACCGTAAAGAAAAATA
AGCACAAGTTTTATCCGGCCTTTATTCACATTCTTGCCCGCCTGATGAATGCTCATCCGGAATTTCGTAT
GGCAATGAAAGACGGTGAGCTGGTGATATGGGATAGTGTTCACCCTTGTTACACCGTTTTCCATGAGCAA
ACTGAAACGTTTTCATCACTCTGGAGTGAATACCACGACGATTTCCGGCAGTTTCTACACATATATTCGC
AAGATGTGGCGTGTTACGGTGAAAACCTGGCCTATTTCCCTAAAGGGTTTATTGAGAATATGTTTTTCGT
ATCAGCCAATCCCTGGGTGAGTTTCACCAGTTTTGATTTAAACGTGGCCAATATGGACAACTTCTTCGCC
CCCGTTTTCACCATGGGCAAATATTATACGCAAGGCGACAAGGTGCTGATGCCGCTGGCGATTCAGGTTC
ATCATGCCGTTTGTGATGGCTTCCATGTCGGCAGAATGCTTAATGAATTACAACAGTACTGCGACGAGTG
GCAGGGCGGGGCGTAATTTGATATCGAGCTCGCTTGGACTCCTGTTGATAGATCCAGTAATGACCTCAGA
ACTCCATCTGGATTTGTTCAGAACGCTCGGTTGCCGCCGGGCGTTTTTTATTGGTGAGAATCCAAGCCTC
GAGCTGTCAGACCAAGTTTACTCATATATACTTTAGATTGATTTAAAACTTCATTTTTAATTTAAAAGGA
TCTAGGTGAAGATCCTTTTTGATAATCTCATGACCAAAATCCCTTAACGTGAGTTTTCGTTCCACTGAGC
GTCAGACCCCGTAGAAAAGATCAAAGGATCTTCTTGAGATCCTTTTTTTCTGCGCGTAATCTGCTGCTTG
CAAACAAAAAAACCACCGCTACCAGCGGTGGTTTGTTTGCCGGATCAAGAGCTACCAACTCTTTTTCCGA
AGGTAACTGGCTTCAGCAGAGCGCAGATACCAAATACTGTTCTTCTAGTGTAGCCGTAGTTAGGCCACCA
CTTCAAGAACTCTGTAGCACCGCCTACATACCTCGCTCTGCTAATCCTGTTACCAGTGGCTGCTGCCAGT
GGCGATAAGTCGTGTCTTACCGGGTTGGACTCAAGACGATAGTTACCGGATAAGGCGCAGCGGTCGGGCT
GAACGGGGGGTTCGTGCACACAGCCCAGCTTGGAGCGAACGACCTACACCGAACTGAGATACCTACAGCG
TGAGCTATGAGAAAGCGCCACGCTTCCCGAAGGGAGAAAGGCGGACAGGTATCCGGTAAGCGGCAGGGTC
GGAACAGGAGAGCGCACGAGGGAGCTTCCAGGGGGAAACGCCTGGTATCTTTATAGTCCTGTCGGGTTTC
GCCACCTCTGACTTGAGCGTCGATTTTTGTGATGCTCGTCAGGGGGGCGGAGCCTGTGGAAAAACGCCAG
CAACGCGGCCTTTTTACGGTTCCTGGCCTTTTGCTGGCCTTTTGCTCACATGTTCTTTCCTGCGTTATCC
CCTGATTCTGTGGATAACCGTATTACCGCCTTTGAGTGAGCTGATACCGCTCGCCGCAGCCGAACGACCG
AGCGCAGCGAGTCAGTGAGCGAGGAAGCCTGCATAACGCGAAGTAATCTTTTCGGTTTTAAAGAAAAAGG
GCAGGGTGGTGACACCTTGCCCTTTTTTGCCGGACTGCAGCGGCCGCTACTAGTCGCGATGAGTGGTCTC
ACATTTTGATTTTTTAAAATGACT
Features (pLannotate 1.2.2; 8 found; start..end, strand, type, name):
    786..807     -  misc_feature   BioBrick prefix: BioBrick prefix for parts that do not start with "ATG"
    810..853     +  terminator     bacterial terminator: putative bacterial transcription terminator
    939..1036    +  promoter       cat promoter: promoter of the E. coli cat gene encoding chloramphenicol acetyltransferase
   1037..1693    +  CDS            cat: CAT_ECOLX - Experimental evidence at protein level: Swiss-Prot protein existence level 1. This enzyme is an effector of chloramphenicol resistance in bacteria. From Escherichia coli. This protein is used as a marker in many commonly used cloning vectors, such as pACYC184.
   1717..1811    +  terminator     lambda t0 terminator: transcription terminator from phage lambda
   1994..2582    +  rep_origin     ori: high-copy-number ColE1/pMB1/pBR322/pUC origin of replication
   2777..2834    -  terminator     his operon terminator: This putative transcriptin terminator from the E. coli his operon has a 2-bp deletion introduced during synthesis. Its efficiency has not been determined.
   2835..2854    -  misc_feature   BioBrick suffix: universal suffix for all parts
