[The description below was written by a language model from this plasmid's Addgene catalogue record and pLannotate feature annotations shown in this document.]
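Description:
pME_Cp_0_3IEE_013_rpl2-rps19_IEE_Cr is a small (about 2.9 kb) synthetic-biology part plasmid from a modular cloning toolkit built for engineering the chloroplast of Chlamydomonas reinhardtii. It is based on the pME_Cp_UAV_GFP backbone, and the "0" in its name suggests it is a basic, level-0 part, although the record does not define the naming scheme. The plasmid is maintained in E. coli at high copy through a ColE1/pUC-type origin. Selection is by chloramphenicol, conferred by a cat gene with its native promoter and followed by the lambda t0 terminator. The annotated backbone also carries a putative bacterial terminator and a his operon terminator, next to BioBrick prefix and suffix remnants. These flank the cloning position and probably insulate the stored part from read-through transcription in the bacterial host.

The payload is a 793 bp fragment from C. reinhardtii described as the rpl2-rps19 IEE, with no mutations recorded. IEE most likely stands for intercistronic expression element, meaning a sequence taken from between two co-transcribed plastid genes, here those for ribosomal proteins L2 and S19. Such elements are placed between coding sequences in synthetic operons so that a polycistronic transcript is processed into stable, translatable units. The automated annotation does not label the insert itself, which falls in the unannotated region of the sequence. The fragment was inserted through BsaI sites that were destroyed during cloning, consistent with Golden Gate assembly. The backbone name suggests that the insert replaced a GFP dropout cassette, but the record does not state this. The plasmid has no promoter or reporter of its own for algal expression. It serves as a source of this regulatory element for assembly into multi-gene chloroplast expression constructs.
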