Addgene plasmid #235864: pME_Cp_0_3IEE_013_rpl2-rps19_IEE_Cr
Purpose: rpl2-rps19 IEE Chlamydomonas reinhardtii
Depositing lab: Tobias Erb. Depositing organization: Max Planck Institute for Terrestrial Microbiology. Publication: A modular high-throughput approach for advancing synthetic biology in the chloroplast of Chlamydomonas. Inckemann RM, Chotel T, Burgis M, Brinkmann CK, Andreas L, Baumann J, Sharma P, Klose M, Barrett J, Ries F, Paczia N, Glatter T, Mackinder LCM, Willmund F, Erb TJ. Nat Plants. 2025 Nov;11(11):2332-2349. doi: 10.1038/s41477-025-02126-2. Epub 2025 Nov 3. PubMed 41184475.
Backbone
  Vector backbone: pME_Cp_UAV_GFP
  Backbone size w/o insert (bp): 2101
  Vector type: Synthetic Biology
Growth in bacteria
  Bacterial resistance: Chloramphenicol, 25 μg/mL
  Growth temperature: 37°C
  Growth strain: DH5alpha
  Copy number: High Copy
Gene/Insert
  Gene/Insert name: rpl2-rps19 IEE
  Species: Chlamydomonas reinhardtii
  Insert size (bp): 793
  Mutation: none
  Cloning method: Restriction Enzyme; 5′ cloning site BsaI (destroyed during cloning); 3′ cloning site BsaI (destroyed during cloning)
  Sequencing primers: 5′ CGTATCACGAGGCAGAATTTC; 3′ CCTGCATAACGCGAAGTAATC
Terms and licenses: Academic/Nonprofit Terms; Industry Terms: Not Available to Industry
Depositor comments: Please visit https://doi.org/10.1101/2024.05.08.593163 for bioRxiv preprint.
How to cite: pME_Cp_0_3IEE_013_rpl2-rps19_IEE_Cr was a gift from Tobias Erb (Addgene plasmid # 235864 ; http://n2t.net/addgene:235864 ; RRID:Addgene_235864)
